>Addgene plasmid #179472 | pDEINO1 | addgene full sequence | sequence record 375147 | Addgene NGS Result
ATCGATACTAGCTTGATTGGGATATCTCGCTCGTGCTTGTCGCGTGCTATGTCTTTTAGGGTACTTTGAA
CCTACGTTCGTACTTGTATAATATGATCATCGTATTATCGTTTTTCATCCGTCCAGCGCAAAATGCATTA
GCAGCTAGTCCTAGCGTGCGGAGCTACCTGGACAGGTGCATGACGGATGCGTGTCCTTCAGTGACTTTCT
AATTAACAGTAACTTCTTTACTTATGTTTCAGTTTGTAAGAAGCGGGATTCGCTCGTCGGTTGACATCTG
ATTGGACTGCGTCGGCACATGAAAACTACATTGTGAAATCTGCTAAAACTCCGGGTATCTCTGACACAAA
ACGATTCGGCTTCGCAATTTCAACATTACGGTCAAGGCTAACGTATCTTTCTCGGTCAACTTCAGATTAT
GCCGATTAAATTGTCGTAGCTTTCAAGGCGTTTTGAGTACTGCGGCAGTTGTTGAACCTGCAAGGAGAAG
ATCTCGACAACAGAATAAAGCGAAAAATGGGTCTCATGCACTAACACTCAGGCCTCCCTCATAATCTCTG
TTTGAGTTTACCAACAACACATATATACATTTCGACAAAATGACCACTCTTGACGACACGGCTTACCGGT
ACCGCACCAGTGTCCCGGGGGACGCCGAGGCCATCGAGGCACTGGATGGGTCCTTCACCACCGACACCGT
CTTCCGCGTCACCGCCACCGGGGACGGCTTCACCCTGCGGGAGGTGCCGGTGGACCCGCCCCTGACCAAG
GTGTTCCCCGACGACGAATCGGACGACGAATCGGACGACGGGGAGGACGGCGACCCGGACTCCCGGACGT
TCGTCGCGTACGGGGACGACGGCGACCTGGCGGGCTTCGTGGTCGTCTCGTACTCCGGCTGGAACCGCCG
GCTGACCGTCGAGGACATCGAGGTCGCCCCGGAGCACCGGGGGCACGGGGTCGGGCGCGCGTTGATGGGG
CTCGCGACGGAGTTCGCCCGCGAGCGGGGCGCCGGGCACCTCTGGCTGGAGGTCACCAACGTCAACGCAC
CGGCGATCCACGCGTACCGGCGGATGGGGTTCACCCTCTGCGGCCTGGACACCGCCCTGTACGACGGCAC
CGCCTCGGACGGCGAGCAGGCGCTCTACATGAGCATGCCCTGCCCCTGATTTTGTTACATTTACTGACTT
CAAGGAGTCGAGGAATCGATACTGCCGTCGTTTCCAGGATCCGAGGTTTCATAAACTCTGTTAACGTTAT
AGAAACAGACTTACCTCTCCTACGCCATTCACGTAATATTCGCAATATGCTATTCTTCCTCTGAAGACCA
GGTTTATGTGCTGCCTGAAACTATTTCAATAAGTCAGCTGCACTTGCACAGGGTTTCACAAGGAAAGCGT
GTCTTTTTTTCCAACGTAGGCGTCGCTTTCGTCTGACTCTTACTCTTACATTCACAGCCAATACTTACAA
TTAGTAAAAAACCTGTGCTCGAGAGTGAAAACTCCGTAACTATAACGGTCCTAAGGTAGCGAACACTCCG
TTCGTGGCGTCGCACGATCGCGACATTTGACGACGTGTGTTTTGCCTGGGCTACGTATCGGGAATGTTTG
CGAAACCCCCGAAATTGTACCGGGATGTAGGCACATCGCTGGAAGGTAGCCAGGGGGGTCCGGCGCTGAT
TACGAAGTGCGGCGACCGACGAATTTGGAGCACGCCCGACGCTCAGGGGTGGATGCCGCTGGCGATTCCG
CTTGAGTGGGATCGCTCGGCACCCGCGGGTCGGCATATGCCCGTGCCGATTGTGTCCCCACGGTGTTGGT
CAGGCGGCCGGTATCACGACACCCCCCGCCCATCGAAGCCATTCGCTCTCAGCAACGCCATGAGCATCGG
GCCAAGCGAGAATTTCCCTTGCCGCGCCTTGGCGGTCAGATCGCGCAGATAGCCGCCAGCAGAGTTGATA
TGCCCTGCCCTCTCTAGAATGCAGGCCACGGCGACTCCGGCGTTTTCCGGTCCCATGACCTCGCAGGCCT
CCTGATAGGCCGAGGGGTAAACGCCAAGCATAGATCGTACCGTGACTGCAGCGATCATGAGGTCGCGCCA
ACTTCTCACTGCACCGTCAGGACCGTAGTTCATGATTTCCGGGCAGGCTTTCAGTACCATTCCCAGCGGA
AAGGCCCTTTTTGCCTTGTTGGCCGGTTCAATGGCTTGGCCGTCTAACCGCTCATTCCGAGAGCAACGTT
CAAGTTCAATAATAGATTCGGGTTTTGATTCCTGTTTGTGCCGCTCAGTTTGATCGGGATTGCCGCTCAT
CTCGTGTGGTTTTATGTGCTTTTGCAACTGGTTAGCCACCTGTTCGCGCAGCGTTTCGAATGCCACTACC
AAAGGGGTGAGATCAGCGATATCGGGCGTCCTCGGTATCGCCTGGACGAGGCTTCGGAAATCTTCCTGCA
TAGACGTCCAGTGGCCCGGCACTTCTACGAGCACCACGTCTATCAACTTGGCGATGTCTCTGCGGCAGAG
CGTCAGTCGCTCGCGTAGCCGCTGCAGCTCCATCCGATCAGCCTCGGCTTCGGCAGCGAGTCGCTCTATT
TCGCCGGAGCGGGCCAGCAGTGGTGCGAGCGAAAAGCCGAACGCTGTGCCGATCGCTCCATCGCGAGTCT
TGCGTGCATAGCGCTTGCCGTTCGGACTGTCCTTGCGAGCGACCAGCCCTGCATCGACGAGGGCGGCCAG
ATGCCTTCTGAGCGTAGCCTCGGCCATGCCATGAGCTCTCAGTGACAGCTGAACGTTCGAGGGAAAGACG
ACCAGACTGGTCTCCCCGCTTAGCGTGTTCTCCGGATAGAAGCTCAACAGCGCGTTCAGAACGGCTAGTG
TCCGATCGCTGATGCCAAGACGGCGTTTGGCAGCACAAAGCGAGCGAAACAATTTCCACTTGTCGACCGA
CTTGCCAGGTTCGATGTCGCGGGAGATGAACTGGCCTGCCAACAGGGCAAGCGTCATCGACCGCCGCCCA
AAGGGCGTCGTCACACTTCCAATCTCCATTTCCTTCACCTTCGATAAGGCAAAAGAAAGCAGCTCACCAA
AAACGGTGCCAAGGACTCTTGACTGTGATTCGTGGAAATGCGATTCTCGATCTTGCTACAAATCTGAGGA
AGGCTTCCACGGCTTGTTCGTTGGGGGCCTTTTTCTTTTGCGGGTTAGTCTCCTTGTTTCGAACTCTGCT
TTTGCATGAACTGGTCGTGCAGGCTTTCGATCTGACCTGCAATGAAATCGACAAAGCCTGACGGCACAGA
CTTGTTGAATGTCAGCTTCGCAGCCGACTTGCCGCGTTGGATCTGGCCAAGCACGAGGCCATGAGAGATC
AGATCGCTCGTGGAAGACGCTGCAGCCCTCACATCAACCTTGGTAAGGGCTTCAAAAACCGCAGTGAAGC
GTAGATCGCTGGAAGAGGCTTGAATCTGCTCTTGCTCCAGAACCAACTGCGCCACCTTCGCGGGCTCCCG
GTGAGCCGCCCAGCGCACTTCGAACTCGATCCATCTACGCCGTCCGATTTCAGGAGCCGGACCAATCTGC
ATCAGGATCTCGCGCGGCAATGCTGCCGCTATCCGGATCATTTCGGAGATATGCGACCTGCCGGTGCTCA
GGGACTTGCAGATCACGTCGCGGCGATAGCCGGCAGCCTCCTGCGATTGCGCAAAAAGGCATCGCTCGAT
GAAGGACAGGTCCTTGCGGTTGCTGTTCTCTTCCCCTTGGAGAACGATCGCATCTTCGTCGCTAAGTTCC
CGGGCGATTGCCTTGAACTTGATGCCGAGGAGTTTGGCAGCGGCAAGCCGGCGCCGGCCAAATACGATCT
GAAACGGCCTTGCGGCCCCTCGAACCGGGCGGACCAAGCCAGGAGTACTCTGTCCATGCTCGCGCATCGA
CTCGAGCAAATCCGCAATACCGGCTTCGCTGTAGCCGGAATCAAAGCGATCCCGGATGGCCGATTCCATG
ATCTCGTCTGGATCGATCTCGACGATCTGGCCACCATCCTTGAGAAGGCGTTCGGCAAGTTCGCTGCGTT
CCTGCATCTGACGGACGCCGGCTGCAACTTTGAGAAGATGTGGCGATGTCGACCGCTGCATCCCGCCCTT
CTCTGCAGAATTTTCCAGCTGTCCGAGGACATTGGCAAAAAGGCCCTTGGAATCCTTGCGGCTCATTCTC
TCCCCCATGCCTTCCAGAAGAGGCCCTCGAGTTCAGCATTGGCAGCATTGATCGACTCGATGGCGCGGTC
GTAGGTTTTCGGCGCCGAAAATCGGGACCTCTGAACCTCGTAAAGGCTCTGCTTCCACGTCAGAGCATCG
GCCACCGCGGTCGACTTGATGACGGAGTTGAGGAGCAGATCCTCGCCGAACACCTGTCTCATCAGCGCGG
ACATATTCGCTTGCGGATGATCGTTCGGCTCGAACTTTGTGATCAGGAACTTGGCGAAGTCCCATTGAGC
GGCGGTGCCCACCTCATTCAGGATCTGCATGTACGACCCGGCAAGCTCCAAAAACTTTGCGGTCGAGTCC
ACATCCAGCATATGTGCCGGAACCGGGATGATGACTCCAGTCGCGGCGGTCAGCGACGAAAGTGTCAGGA
AGTTCAGCGACGGAGCCGAGTCCATAAGGACGAAGTCGTAGTCATCGGCGACCTGCTCCAGAGCTTGAGA
AACGCGAAGCAAGAAACCGGTTCCTGCTGACCGCCGCATCTCGAGGGCGACGGCCGTCTCGAACTCGGTC
AGTTCGAGGCCGGCACAGATGACGTCGAAACCAACGATGTGGGTCTTGTGGATGATGGATTTCGTCGGGA
CGGGATCGTCGAAACGAATGGCTGAGAAAAGTGTATCGCCGCCGCGGTAATCGAATTCGGGCAGGCTACC
ATGGAGCGCGGTGAGAGATGCTTGCGGGTCGAGATCGACCGCCAGCACGCGATAGCCCTTGAGTGCCAGA
TAGTGACCGAGATGGATTGTGGTAGAGGTCTTGCTGGAGCCGCCCTTGAAGTTGGTGACCGCAACGATCT
GGCATTGCTCATTGCCTGTCCGGCGGGGGTTCATCCATTTCTTCCGGCCGTTTGCCGCAAGAGCCATACG
TAGCTCAAGAACCTGCTCGAGCGTGTAGAAGCGCCGGCCGTTGGCGATTTCGGGCTCAGGGCCCTGTTCC
TTGGCGGCAACCTGGCGGATATAGGCCTCGGTTACGCCCAGCAGGGTGGCAACTTCGGTAGAGGTGAACT
TGCGCATTGTGCGACGCGCGTTCGGGGGGAACTGCGCCATGCTCAAGTTGTTCAGTGCCATTTCGAGCTT
ACTGGAAAAATTCTCCATGAAAGCGAGGCTGCTTAGGTGTCGCGTCATCGAAAGAATCCCTGTGATCGTT
TCCGTCACTTAAGCAGTGAAGTGGTTAACCGCTTGCTAATCGCCACGTAACTACTCGAAAACACGCAAAT
TCGAAAAATTTCCGCAACTAAGACGTACTCCGATTCGGCTATGGCCATCAATGCGCGCTGTGGATGACGC
ACAGAGCCGGGGGGAAGGCGCCAGTGCATGCCGGTTCTCGACCCTCCCCGCCTCTTTTTTGGACGAAGAT
GTGCGCAGACGTCGCTGGGCGGAGACGCAATAGTGGTTCACTGCGGAAATGGTTGGCCGTTGCTTTCAAT
GGAGATCTGCCGAACTCTTCGCAGAGTTCCCCGCGGGGAACTCTCGAAGCGACGACGCTGGCGCGCAGTA
CCGACTGCTCGCCAAGGCGAGACATATGTGCCGTATTGGGAACAGCTCGGCATCTCGGTGCTCGCCTGCG
CTCCGGCCTGCCTCAATCTCGTTGGCCATGACCGAGCAACGACTGCACCGGATGGTTCAGTTACGCTAGG
GATAACAGGGTAATATAGTCGAGCTGGTTGCCCTCGCCGCTGGGCTGGCGGCCGTCTATGGCCCTGCAAA
CGCGCCAGAAACGCCGTCGAAGCCGTGTGCGAGACACCGCGGCCGGCCGCCGGCGTTGTGGATACCTCGC
GGAAAACTTGGCCCTCACTGACAGATGAGGGGCGGACGTTGACACTTGAGGGGCCGACTCACCCGGCGCG
GCGTTGACAGATGAGGGGCAGGCTCGATTTCGGCCGGCGACGTGGAGCTGGCCAGCCTCGCAAATCGGCG
AAAACGCCTGATTTTACGCGAGTTTCCCACAGATGATGTGGACAAGCCTGGGGATAAGTGCCCTGCGGTA
TTGACACTTGAGGGGCGCGACTACTGACAGATGAGGGGCGCGATCCTTGACACTTGAGGGGCAGAGTGCT
GACAGACCGCACCTATTGACATTTGAGGGGCTGTCCACAGGCAGAAAATCCAGCATTTGCAAGGGTTTCC
GCCCGTTTTTCGGCCACCGCTAACCTGTCTTTTAACCTGCTTTTAAACCAATATTTATAAACCTTGTTTT
TAACCAGGGCTGCGCCCTGTGCGCGTGACCGCGCACGCCGAAGGGGGGTGCCCCCCCTTCTCGAACCCTC
CCGGTCGAGTGAGCGAGGAAGCACCAGGGAACAGCACTTATATATTCTGCTTACACACGATGCCTGAAAA
AACTTCCCTTGGGGTTATCCACTTATCCACGGGGATATTTTTATAATTATTTTTTTTATAGTTTTTAGAT
CTTCTTTTTTAGAGCGCCTTGTAGGCCTTTATCCATGCTGGTTCTAGAGAAGGTGTTGTGACAAATTGCC
CTTTCAGTGTGACAAATCACCCTCAAATGACAGTCCTGTCTGTGACAAATTGCCCTTAACCCTGTGACAA
ATTGCCCTCAGAAGAAGCTGTTTTTTCACAAAGTTATCCCTGCTTATTGACTCTTTTTTATTTAGTGTGA
CAATCTAAAAACTTGTCACACTTCACATGGATCTGTCATGGCGGAAACAGCGGTTATCAATCACAAGAAA
CGTAAAAATAGCCCGCGAATCGTCCAGTCAAACGACCTCACTGAGGCGGCATATAGTCTCTCCCGGGATC
AAAAACGTATGCTGTATCTGTTCGTTGACCAGATCAGAAAATCTGATGGCACCCTACAGGAACATGACGG
TATCTGCGAGATCCATGTTGCTAAATATGCTGAAATATTCGGATTGACCTCTGCGGAAGCCAGTAAGGAT
ATACGGCAGGCATTGAAGAGTTTCGCGGGGAAGGAAGTGGTTTTTTATCGCCCTGAAGAGGATGCCGGCG
ATGAAAAAGGCTATGAATCTTTTCCTTGGTTTATCAAACGTGCGCACAGTCCATCCAGAGGGCTTTACAG
TGTACATATCAACCCATATCTCATTCCCTTCTTTATCGGGTTACAGAACCGGTTTACGCAGTTTCGGCTT
AGTGAAACAAAAGAAATCACCAATCCGTATGCCATGCGTTTATACGAATCCCTGTGTCAGTATCGTAAGC
CGGATGGCTCAGGCATCGTCTCTCTGAAAATCGACTGGATCATAGAGCGTTACCAGCTGCCTCAAAGTTA
CCAGCGTATGCCTGACTTCCGCCGCCGCTTCCTGCAGGTCTGTGTTAATGAGATCAACAGCAGAACTCCA
ATGCGCCTCTCATACATTGAGAAAAAGAAAGGCCGCCAGACGACTCATATCGTATTTTCCTTCCGCGATA
TCACTTCCATGACGACAGGATAGTCTGAGGGTTATCTGTCACAGATTTGAGGGTGGTTCGTCACATTTGT
TCTGACCTACTGAGGGTAATTTGTCACAGTTTTGCTGTTTCCTTCAGCCTGCATGGATTTTCTCATACTT
TTTGAACTGTAATTTTTAAGGAAGCCAAATTTGAGGGCAGTTTGTCACAGTTGATTTCCTTCTCTTTCCC
TTCGTCATGTGACCTGATATCGGGGGTTAGTTCGTCATCATTGATGAGGGTTGATTATCACAGTTTATTA
CTCTGAATTGGCTATCCGCGTGTGTACCTCTACCTGGAGTTTTTCCCACGGTGGATATTTCTTCTTGCGC
TGAGCGTAAGAGCTATCTGACAGAACAGTTCTTCTTTGCTTCCTCGCCAGTTCGCTCGCTATGCTCGGTT
ACACGGCTGCGGCGAGCATCACGTGCTATAAAAATAATTATAATTTAAATTTTTTAATATAAATATATAA
ATTAAAAATAGAAAGTAAAAAAAGAAATTAAAGAAAAAATAGTTTTTGTTTTCCGAAGATGTAAAAGACT
CTAGGGGGATCGCCAACAAATACTACCTTTTACCTTGCTCTTCCTGCTCTCAGGTATTAATGCCGAATTG
TTTCATCTTGTCTGTGTAGAAGACCACACACGAAAATCCTGTGATTTTACATTTTACTTATCGTTAATCG
AATGTATATCTATTTAATCTGCTTTTCTTGTCTAATAAATATATATGTAAAGTACGCTTTTTGTTGAAAT
TTTTTAAACCTTTGTTTATTTTTTTTTCTTCATTCCGTAACTCTTCTACCTTCTTTATTTACTTTCTAAA
ATCCAAATACAAAACATAAAAATAAATAAACACAGAGTAAATTCCCAAATTATTCCATCATTAAAAGATA
CGAGGCGCGTGTAAGTTACAGGCAAGCGATCCTAGTACACTCTATATTTTTTTATGCCTCGGTAATGATT
TTCATTTTTTTTTTCCACCTAGCGGATGACTCTTTTTTTTTCTTAGCGATTGGCATTATCACATAATGAA
TTATACATTATATAAAGTAATGTGATTTCTTCGAAGAATATACTAAAAAATGAGCAGGCAAGATAAACGA
AGGCAAAGATGACAGAGCAGAAAGCCCTAGTAAAGCGTATTACAAATGAAACCAAGATTCAGATTGCGAT
CTCTTTAAAGGGTGGTCCCCTAGCGATAGAGCACTCGATCTTCCCAGAAAAAGAGGCAGAAGCAGTAGCA
GAACAGGCCACACAATCGCAAGTGATTAACGTCCACACAGGTATAGGGTTTCTGGACCATATGATACATG
CTCTGGCCAAGCATTCCGGCTGGTCGCTAATCGTTGAGTGCATTGGTGACTTACACATAGACGACCATCA
CACCACTGAAGACTGCGGGATTGCTCTCGGTCAAGCTTTTAAAGAGGCCCTAGGGGCCGTGCGTGGAGTA
AAAAGGTTTGGATCAGGATTTGCGCCTTTGGATGAGGCACTTTCCAGAGCGGTGGTAGATCTTTCGAACA
GGCCGTACGCAGTTGTCGAACTTGGTTTGCAAAGGGAGAAAGTAGGAGATCTCTCTTGCGAGATGATCCC
GCATTTTCTTGAAAGCTTTGCAGAGGCTAGCAGAATTACCCTCCACGTTGATTGTCTGCGAGGCAAGAAT
GATCATCACCGTAGTGAGAGTGCGTTCAAGGCTCTTGCGGTTGCCATAAGAGAAGCCACCTCGCCCAATG
GTACCAACGATGTTCCCTCCACCAAAGGTGTTCTTATGTAGTTTTACACAGGAGTCTGGACTTGACGCTA
GTGATAATAAGTGACTGAGGTATGTGCTCTTCTTATCTCCTTTTGTAGTGTTGCTCTTATTTTAAACAAC
TTTGCGGTTTTTTGATGACTTTGCGATTTTGTTGTTGCTTTGCAGTAAATTGCAAGATTTAATAAAAAAA
CGCAAAGCAATGATTAAAGGATGTTCAGAATGAAACTCATGGAAACACTTAACCAGTGCATAAACGCTGG
TCATGAAATGACGAAGGCTATCGCCATTGCACAGTTTAATGATGACAGCCCGGAAGCGAGGAAAATAACC
CGGCGCTGGAGAATAGGTGAAGCAGCGGATTTAGTTGGGGTTTCTTCTCAGGCTATCAGAGATGCCGAGA
AAGCAGGGCGACTACCGCACCCGGATATGGAAATTCGAGGACGGGTTGAGCAACGTGTTGGTTATACAAT
TGAACAAATTAATCATATGCGTGATGTGTTTGGTACGCGATTGCGACGTGCTGAAGACGTATTTCCACCG
GTGATCGGGGTTGCTGCCCATAAAGGTGGCGTTTACAAAACCTCAGTTTCTGTTCATCTTGCTCAGGATC
TGGCTCTGAAGGGGCTACGTGTTTTGCTCGTGGAAGGTAACGACCCCCAGGGAACAGCCTCAATGTATCA
CGGATGGGTACCAGATCTTCATATTCATGCAGAAGACACTCTCCTGCCTTTCTATCTTGGGGAAAAGGAC
GATGTCACTTATGCAATAAAGCCCACTTGCTGGCCGGGGCTTGACATTATTCCTTCCTGTCTGGCTCTGC
ACCGTATTGAAACTGAGTTAATGGGCAAATTTGATGAAGGTAAACTGCCCACCGATCCACACCTGATGCT
CCGACTGGCCATTGAAACTGTTGCTCATGACTATGATGTCATAGTTATTGACAGCGCGCCTAACCTGGGT
ATCGGCACGATTAATGTCGTATGTGCTGCTGATGTGCTGATTGTTCCCACGCCTGCTGAGTTGTTTGACT
ACACCTCCGCACTGCAGTTTTTCGATATGCTTCGTGATCTGCTCAAGAACGTTGATCTTAAAGGGTTCGA
GCCTGATGTACGTATTTTGCTTACCAAATACAGCAATAGCAATGGCTCTCAGTCCCCGTGGATGGAGGAG
CAAATTCGGGATGCCTGGGGAAGCATGGTTCTAAAAAATGTTGTACGTGAAACGGATGAAGTTGGTAAAG
GTCAGATCCGGATGAGAACTGTTTTTGAACAGGCCATTGATCAACGCTCTTCAACTGGTGCCTGGAGAAA
TGCTCTTTCTATTTGGGAACCTGTCTGCAATGAAATTTTCGATCGTCTGATTAAACCACGCTGGGAGATT
AGATAATGAAGCGTGCGCCTGTTATTCCAAAACATACGCTCAATACTCAACCGGTTGAAGATACTTCGTT
ATCGACACCAGCTGCCCCGATGGTGGATTCGTTAATTGCGCGCGTAGGAGTAATGGCTCGCGGTAATGCC
ATTACTTTGCCTGTATGTGGTCGGGATGTGAAGTTTACTCTTGAAGTGCTCCGGGGTGATAGTGTTGAGA
AGACCTCTCGGGTATGGTCAGGTAATGAACGTGACCAGGAGCTGCTTACTGAGGACGCACTGGATGATCT
CATCCCTTCTTTTCTACTGACTGGTCAACAGACACCGGCGTTCGGTCGAAGAGTATCTGGTGTCATAGAA
ATTGCCGATGGGAGTCGCCGTCGTAAAGCTGCTGCACTTACCGAAAGTGATTATCGTGTTCTGGTTGGCG
AGCTGGATGATGAGCAGATGGCTGCATTATCCAGATTGGGTAACGATTATCGCCCAACAAGTGCTTATGA
ACGTGGTCAGCGTTATGCAAGCCGATTGCAGAATGAATTTGCTGGAAATATTTCTGCGCTGGCTGATGCG
GAAAATATTTCACGTAAGATTATTACCCGCTGTATCAACACCGCCAAATTGCCTAAATCAGTTGTTGCTC
TTTTTTCTCACCCCGGTGAACTATCTGCCCGGTCAGGTGATGCACTTCAAAAAGCCTTTACAGATAAAGA
GGAATTACTTAAGCAGCAGGCATCTAACCTTCATGAGCAGAAAAAAGCTGGGGTGATATTTGAAGCTGAA
GAAGTTATCACTCTTTTAACTTCTGTGCTTAAAACGTCATCTGCATCAAGAACTAGTTTAAGCTCACGAC
ATCAGTTTGCTCCTGGAGCGACAGTATTGTATAAGGGCGATAAAATGGTGCTTAACCTGGACAGGTCTCG
TGTTCCAACTGAGTGTATAGAGAAAATTGAGGCCATTCTTAAGGAACTTGAAAAGCCAGCACCCTGATGC
GACCTCGTTTTAGTCTACGTTTATCTGTCTTTACTTAATGTCCTTTGTTACAGGCCAGAAAGCATAACTG
GCCTGAATATTCTCTCTGGGCCCACTGTTCCACTTGTATCGTCGGTCTGATAATCAGACTGGGACCACGG
TCCCACTCGTATCGTCGGTCTGATTATTAGTCTGGGACCACGGTCCCACTCGTATCGTCGGTCTGATTAT
TAGTCTGGGACCACGGTCCCACTCGTATCGTCGGTCTGATAATCAGACTGGGACCACGGTCCCACTCGTA
TCGTCGGTCTGATTATTAGTCTGGGACCATGGTCCCACTCGTATCGTCGGTCTGATTATTAGTCTGGGAC
CACGGTCCCACTCGTATCGTCGGTCTGATTATTAGTCTGGAACCACGGTCCCACTCGTATCGTCGGTCTG
ATTATTAGTCTGGGACCACGGTCCCACTCGTATCGTCGGTCTGATTATTAGTCTGGGACCACGATCCCAC
TCGTGTTGTCGGTCTGATTATCGGTCTGGGACCACGGTCCCACTTGTATTGTCGATCAGACTATCAGCGT
GAGACTACGATTCCATCAATGCCTGTCAAGGGCAAGTATTGACATGTCGTCGTAACCTGTAGAACGGAGT
AACCTCGGTGTGCGGTTGTATGCCTGCTGTGGATTGCTGCTGTGTCCTGCTTATCCACAACATTTTGCGC
ACGGTTATGTGGACAAAATACCTGGTTACCCAGGCCGTGCCGGCACGTTAACCGGGCTGCATCCGATGCA
AGTGTGTCGCTGTCGACGAGCTCGCGAGCTCGGACATGAGGTTGCCCCGTATTCAGTGTCGCTGATTTGT
ATTGTCTGAAGTTGTTTTTACGTTAAGTTGATGCAGATCAATTAATACGATACCTGCGTCATAATTGATT
ATTTGACGTGGTTTGATGGCCTCCACGCACGTTGTGATATGTAGATGATAATCATTATCACTTTACGGGT
CCTTTCCGGTGATCCGACAGGTTACGGGGCGGCGACCTCGCGGGTTTTCGCTATTTATGAAAATTTTCCG
GTTTAAGGCGTTTCCGTTCTTCTTCGTCATAACTTAATGTTTTTATTTAAAATACCCTCTGAAAAGAAAG
GAAACGACAGGTGCTGAAAGCGAGCTTTTTGGCCTCTGTCGTTTCCTTTCTCTGTTTTTGTCCGTGGAAT
GAACAATGGAAGTCCGAGCTCATCGCTAATAACTTCGTATAGCATACATTATACGAAGTTATATTCGATG
CGGCCGCAAGGGGTTCGCGTCAGCGGGTGTTGGCGGGTGTCGGGGCTGGCTTAACTATGCGGCATCAGAG
CAGATTGTACTGAGAGTGCACCATATGCGGTGTGAAATACCACACAGATGCGTAAGGAGAAAATACCGCA
TCAGGCGCCATTCGCCATTCAGCTGCGCAACTGTTGGGAAGGGCGATCGGTGCGGGCCTCTTCGCTATTA
CGCCAGCTGGCGAAAGGGGGATGTGCTGCAAGGCGATTAAGTTGGGTAACGCCAGGGTTTTCCCAGTCAC
GACGTTGTAAAACGACGGCCAGTGAATTGTAATACGACTCACTATAGGGCGAATTCGAGCTCGGTACCCG
GGGATCCTCTAGAGTCGACCTGCAGGCATGCAAGCTTGAGTATTCTATAGTCTCACCTAAATAGCTTGGC
GTAATCATGGTCATAGCTGTTTCCTGTGTGAAATTGTTATCCGCTCACAATTCCACACAACATACGAGCC
GGAAGCATAAAGTGTAAAGCCTGGGGTGCCTAATGAGTGAGCTAACTCACATTAATTGCGTTGCGCTCAC
TGCCCGCTTTCCAGTCGGGAAACCTGTCGTGCCAGCTGCATTAATGAATCGGCCAACGCGAACCCCTTGC
GGCCGCCCGGGCCGTCGACCAATTCTCATGTTTGACAGCTTATCATCGAATTTCTGCCATTCATCCGCTT
ATTATCACTTATTCAGGCGTAGCAACCAGGCGTTTAAGGGCACCAATAACTGCCTTAAAAAAATTACGCC
CCGCCCTGCCACTCATCGCAGTACTGTTGTAATTCATTAAGCATTCTGCCGACATGGAAGCCATCACAAA
CGGCATGATGAACCTGAATCGCCAGCGGCATCAGCACCTTGTCGCCTTGCGTATAATATTTGCCCATGGT
GAAAACGGGGGCGAAGAAGTTGTCCATATTGGCCACGTTTAAATCAAAACTGGTGAAACTCACCCAGGGA
TTGGCTGAGACGAAAAACATATTCTCAATAAACCCTTTAGGGAAATAGGCCAGGTTTTCACCGTAACACG
CCACATCTTGCGAATATATGTGTAGAAACTGCCGGAAATCGTCGTGGTATTCACTCCAGAGCGATGAAAA
CGTTTCAGTTTGCTCATGGAAAACGGTGTAACAAGGGTGAACACTATCCCATATCACCAGCTCACCGTCT
TTCATTGCCATACGAAATTCCGGATGAGCATTCATCAGGCGGGCAAGAATGTGAATAAAGGCCGGATAAA
ACTTGTGCTTATTTTTCTTTACGGTCTTTAAAAAGGCCGTAATATCCAGCTGAACGGTCTGGTTATAGGT
ACATTGAGCAACTGACTGAAATGCCTCAAAATGTTCTTTACGATGCCATTGGGATATATCAACGGTGGTA
TATCCAGTGATTTTTTTCTCCATTTTAGCTTCCTTAGCTCCTGAAAATCTCGATAACTCAAAAAATACGC
CCGGTAGTGATCTTATTTCATTATGGTGAAAGTTGGAACCTCTTACGTGCCGATCAACGTCTCATTTTCG
CCAAAAGTTGGCCCAGGGCTTCCCGGTATCAACAGGGACACCAGGATTTATTTATTCTGCGAAGTGATCT
TCCGTCACAGGTATTTATTCGCGATAAGCTCATGGAGCGGCGTAACCGTCGCACAGGAAGGACAGAGAAA
GCGCGGATCTGGGAAGTGACGGACAGAACGGTCAGGACCTGGATTGGGGAGGCGGTTGCCGCCGCTGCTG
CTGACGGTGTGACGTTCTCTGTTCCGGTCACACCACATACGTTCCGCCATTCCTATGCGATGCACATGCT
GTATGCCGGTATACCGCTGAAAGTTCTGCAAAGCCTGATGGGACATAAGTCCATCAGTTCAACGGAAGTC
TACACGAAGGTTTTTGCGCTGGATGTGGCTGCCCGGCACCGGGTGCAGTTTGCGATGCCGGAGTCTGATG
CGGTTGCGATGCTGAAACAATTATCCTGAGAATAAATGCCTTGGCCTTTATATGGAAATGTGGAACTGAG
TGGATATGCTGTTTTTGTCTGTTAAACAGAGAAGCTGGCTGTTATCCACTGAGAAGCGAACGAAACAGTC
GGGAAAATCTCCCATTATCGTAGAGATCCGCATTATTAATCTCAGGAGCCTGTGTAGCGTTTATAGGAAG
TAGTGTTCTGTCATGATGCCTGCAAGCGGTAACGAAAACGATTTGAATATGCCTTCAGGAACAATAGAAA
TCTTCGTGCGGTGTTACGTTGAAGTGGAGCGGATTATGTCAGCAATGGACAGAACAACCTAATGAACACA
GAACCATGATGTGGTCTGTCCTTTTACAGCCAGTAGTGCTCGCCGCAGTCGAGCGACAGGGCGAAGCCCG
TTTAAACGGGGTGGGCGAAGAACTCCAGCATGAGATCCCCGCGCTGGAGGATCATCCAGCCGGCGTCCCG
GAAAACGATTCCGAAGCCCAACCTTTCATAGAAGGCGGCGGTGGAATCGAAATCTCGTGATGGCAGGTTG
GGCGTCGCTTGGTCGGTCATTTCGAACCCCAGAGTCCCGCTCAGAAGAACTCGTCAAGAAGGCGATAGAA
GGCGATGCGCTGCGAATCGGGAGCGGCGATACCGTAAAGCACGAGGAAGCGGTCAGCCCATTCGCCGCCA
AGCTCTTCAGCAATATCACGGGTAGCCAACGCTATGTCCTGATAGCGGTCCGCCACACCCAGCCGGCCAC
AGTCGATGAATCCAGAAAAGCGGCCATTTTCCACCATGATATTCGGCAAGCAGGCATCGCCATGGGTCAC
GACGAGATCCTCGCCGTCGGGCATCCGCGCCTTGAGCCTGGCGAACAGTTCGGCTGGCGCGAGCCCCTGA
TGCTCTTCGTCCAGATCATCCTGATCGACAAGACCGGCTTCCATCCGAGTACGTGCTCGCTCGATGCGAT
GTTTCGCTTGGTGGTCGAATGGGCAGGTAGCCGGATCAAGCGTATGCAGCCGCCGCATTGCATCAGCCAT
GATGGATACTTTCTCGGCAGGAGCAAGGTGAGATGACAGGAGATCCTGCCCCGGCACTTCGCCCAATAGC
AGCCAGTCCCTTCCCGCTTCAGTGACAACGTCGAGCACAGCTGCGCAAGGAACGCCCGTCGTGGCCAGCC
ACGATAGCCGCGCTGCCTCGTCTTGGAGTTCATTCAGGGCACCGGACAGGTCGGTCTTGACAAAAAGAAC
CGGGCGCCCCTGCGCTGACAGCCGGAACACGGCGGCATCAGAGCAGCCGATTGTCTGTTGTGCCCAGTCA
TAGCCGAATAGCCTCTCCACCCAAGCGGCCGGAGAACCTGCGTGCAATCCATCTTGTTCAATCATGCGAA
ACGATCCTCATCCTGTCTCTTGATCAGATCTTGATCCCCTGCGCCATCAGATCCTTGGCGGCAAGAAAGC
CATCCAGTTTACTTTGCAGGGCTTCCCAACCTTACCAGAGGGCGCCCCAGCTGGCAATTCCGGTTCGCTT
GCTGTCCATAAAACCGCCCAGTCTAGCTATCGCCATGTAAGCCCACTGCAAGCTACCTGCTTTCTCTTTG
CGCTTGCGTTTTCCCTTGTCCAGATAGCCCAGTAGCTGACATTCATCCGGGGTCAGCACCGTTTCTGCGG
ACTGGCTTTCTACGTGTTCCGCTTCCTTTAGCAGCCCTTGCGCCCTGAGTGCTTGCGGCAGCGTGAAGCT
TTAATCATGATTACGCCAAGCTCGCGAGGCCTCGAGATCTATCGATGCATGCCATGGTACCCGGGAGCTC
GAATTCTAGAAGCTTCTGCAGACGCGTCGACGTCATATGGATCCGATTCGACCTGCAGGCATGCAAGCTG
TACGCCTCAGCTACCATTCTTGCAGCCGCGTTCAGGGTCTTGACGTGTTCTTTGTATCTATCAGCAAACT
GAGAACCCAATTCTGGATCATCCTTGTAACGCCAACTCTCCGACCATTCCGAAGGAACGCCTTGTAGTCC
TCCTGAGCCGTTAGGGTATGTCTTTAGTCCAATCAAATGGGACATTTGCAGACAGGAACGCACAAGTGTC
TCACGTCGCTTCTCTATTTCAATATCTAAAAATTCTTCACTCTTATCGTTGCTTGACATATTAAAACTGT
CTAACTGATCCAGTTCACTTATATGGAAAGTATCACTAAAGTCATGGCTTCTCAGAAATTCAATACTTCC
CATTGATGGGGACCGGTTAACCAAATCGATAAAAATTTTTCTGTCATGTTTCAGATAAGTTTTTGGCGCG
TTGATTTTATAATAAAGCCGCCATTCTTGTGCCAACAACGCCACGAAAAGAGCCACAGCAGCAGCGGCCA
CATCCCATTGAAAATCTTTCGCCAGACCAACCGCCAGGAGAACCAAGCCGAAATAGTTAGCCCAGCGAAC
TAAAAAACTATCTATAAACGTATTAAGAAACGTTCGGGTCATATTTCCGTGAATCATATCAGGACGTAAA
TTTGCACATGACGCATTTCCGGGGGCTTTTATCCCTCGGACTTCTTTTCAGGCCCCTTCTCGGCCTTTCT
GTGACCCTGTTTTTTCAGGCCGCGAACTGCGCCTGGTCGGGCCTGACCCCCACACGCTGGCCTTCGTACT
CACGCAGCCTGCCCAGCAGGTCGGCCAGCGCGGCATTGACCACGGCGGCGAGGTTGCGGGGCGGCGTTCC
GCCTGCGGTCTGGTCGTGCTTCACGTCGCGCAGCACGCGCACCAGCACCGCGCCCACGTCGTCGGACACG
TCCCGGCCAGCGTCGGCGGCGCGGGTGATGTTCCAAATGAGTTTCCGCCAGAAGCCCAGCGAGTCGGCCC
CGTCCCCGAAAGCTGCCGCTAGCGCCCGCGCCTGCCTGTCCACGATCTCGGCGCGGTAGGCCGGGCGGGT
TTCCCGGTGGGCGTCGGCAAGCTCCCACACGACGTTTTCAGCGAGGGAGGGCGCGGGCCGGACAGTCATG
TTATCGGAGGGGGAGGGAAGAGCGGATTTTATCGCCCAGGTGCTCACAACTTCGTATGTCACGGCAACCG
GGGCGCTTTTTTCGCGCAGTTCCCCGCCTGTCACATCCTCACAGGGTTCTTGACTCTCCGGCACGCTCTT
AGGGAGAGGGTGGAGCATGTTGTAGACGGTGCGCCCGGCCTTCGCGTCGGCGTTCAGGTCGCGCCAGTTC
CGGCCCCAATCGTCATGCATCAGGCGGACATATCCCGCCTTCCCTTCCAGCACGCGCCTCGGCTTGAGCG
TCACGGCCCACAGCGTCCCGGTTGCCACAGACTCGCCGCGCAGGTCGCCCATGTGGGCATCACAGGCCAC
CAGCCCGACCCGGCGCAGATATTGAAGGTTCTCGTAGAAGGCGGACTTCTTCAGACCCACATGCACCATG
AGCAGCTCGGCGGGCAGGTGGAACACAGCGCGGGTGACGTGTTCCGCATAGCCGCAGGCGCGGGCCACGT
CCAGCGCCACCGAGAACAGGGCGCGGAAGATGCGCCGGGCCGACTCGCGGCAGGGGGCGTCATCTAGGCA
GGCGGTGAGGGTCTGCACCAGTTCGGCGCGTGTGGCGATGGTCAACGGCGCGGGCGCGGGCTGGGACTGC
TGGGCGATGGTGGGCACGGGCGGCGGCGAGATGGACCGGGCCGAGCTGGAAATTTCCCGTGTGAGCGCAG
GTTTAGGCGCATGGTTACCTTCCTGCAGTGAAATCTGCGAAATCAGGCCCGCTTCGAGGAGTCGGACCAT
GAATGGATTGTGTCTCAAGAAAAAAGCCTCCCCTCTTGTCAGAGGGGAGGGTCCCGGTCTACCATGCTCT
CAGCGACGAGATAGCTGGGGTTTGTGACCCTGCACTCTGACAAAGCCCTCACCGAAAGGTGGGGGTTTAG
TCATTTGGCCTAGTAAAGCAGAACAGAGGCGATTTGTCACGCAAAGGCCCGCCGCCCGAGGGGAAACAGG
CGGCGGGCCAATGGCTCGGCGTTGTTAGCTGGGGGTCGCACCAGGGAAGCACAGAAGCCCTTCCCTGAGC
AGGGTTTCACCGTGTGGTGTCCCTTCGTCCTTGAAGGCGAACTGGTAGGCCAGGCCGTAATGCTCCTGCA
CCATCTTTTGCTCATCCACCGCGACAAAGAAACGGCGGGTGTTCGCCGGGCTGCTGAGGGTCTGCCACTC
GCCGGACGCGCCCACCGCATAGGCGTCTCCGGCTCCACATTCCTCGGCCTGCTGATACTGATACTTCGTC
CACAGCATCACCGCCTTATCGGGCACCTGCGCGAAGCTCACCAGCGCCCCGAACCGCCCGGCGCTCGTGG
TGAAGGTGGACGACTGCACCATGTCGGACAGTTCCAGCGTGGCAGGCGCGGGCGTGTTCGTCGGCGCGTA
CACCGTCCCCGCCTCGCACACGACCAGCGGGGCGGCCCCCGTGCCGAACTCGGCGGCGCTGCCGTTTGCC
AGCGTGAGCGCCGAAGACGCCACCGCGCAGGTACCCATGGGTGCCGACCACCAGCAGGTCCACGCCGTGC
GCCGCCTCGGTGAGCACCTCGATTGGACGGCCCCTCAGGGTCTGAACCCTCCCCTGCACGCCCGCCTCCC
CGATGAGTGTCTGCGCCGTCTGCTGCGCCTGCCGGGCATTCTGCTCCAGCATCTCCCGGACGTAGTCGGG
ATTCAGTCCCGCCCACTGAACGAAGCCGCTGACCGGCGGCTCCTCGATCACAGTCACGACCTCCAGCTCG
GCGCCTGCCGCCTTCCCGAGCGTTATGGCCTGCTTCAAGGCGCGCTGGCTGGGCTCACTTCCGTCAAAGG
CCACCACGAATCGCATCCGTCCTCCTCCCTGACCAGTCAGGTTCAGCAAGCAGGGTAAGCCTCTCCCAGC
ACTCCGGGGCTTCACACGGCCTTGGGTCTTTTCTGCATACCCATGAGCCTCAGTACCCGACAGTTTCCGG
CAGGGCTTGAAAAAGTTCGGCTGACACGCGAGAACTGGACGCGTCTCCCGATGTCCTGGCCAAGTTGACC
CGCTGCTTCACCGCGCACTTCCCGGAGTTCCGCAAGAACTAGGTCGAGCTGCTCTCCCTCATGGTCCTCG
CCCTCCTTAGGGGCAAGGACGTCCGGCATGCTAAACTCGCCGCGCGCTTCCCCGGAAGCGCGCACACCGC
CTCCGTCATCCGGCGGGTGGAACGCTTCTTCGACCGTCATCCTCTTCGGCCAGCTGATGTCGCCCGGGTC
GTTCTGACGCTCCTTCCCGCCGCGCAGCCACGCGAATTTATCCTTGACCGGACCAACTGGAAGTATGGGC
AGACGGACGTGAACGTCTTGTTGCTGGCCGTCATTTGGCGGGACGTCGCCATCCCCCTGCTCTACGAGTT
GCTGCCCCATGGGGGCAGCAGCGACACCGAGATTCGGCACACCCTGATGGACGATGCCCTGTGCCTGCTG
TCCGCCGCTGACATCCGGGTGCTGTATGCCGACCGCGAATTCCCAGCTTGAGTAGGACAAATCCGCCGAG
CTTCGACGAGATTTTCAGGAGCTAAGGAAGCTAAAGCGAGGGCCTGAGGGCCATGGAGACCGAGGGCCCT
GGACATTGAGAATGATTCTCAATATGGTGCAGGGAGCTTCGGGCCTCTTGCCGCGCAGCAGAGCCAGCGA
GGCGAAGGAGAGTGTATGGAAAAAAAGATTACTGGTTACACCACCGTGGACATTAGTCAGTGGCATCGTA
AGGAGCATTTCGAAGCGTTTCAAAGCGTGGCACAGTGCACGTACAACCAGACCGTTCAACTCGACATCAC
CGCCTTCCTGAAGACCGTGAAGAAAAACAAGCACAAGTTTTACCCCGCCTTTATTCACATCCTTGCCCGC
TTGATGAATGCTCACCCTGAGCTCCGCATGGCCATGAAAGACGGGGAGCTGGTCATCTGGGATAGCGTGC
ACCCGTGTTACACCGTCTTCCACGAGCAGACCGAGACGTTCTCGTCTCTCTGGTCGGAGTATCACGACGA
CTTCCGGCAGTTCCTGCACATCTACAGCCAGGACGTCGCGTGCTACGGCGAGAACCTCGCGTACTTCCCG
AAGGGCTTTATCGAAAATATGTTTTTTGTGTCCGCCAACCCCTGGGTGAGCTTCACCAGCTTCGACCTGA
ACGTCGCCAACATGGACAACTTTTTCGCCCCGGTCTTCACGATGGGAAAGTATTACACGCAGGGCGACAA
AGTGCTGATGCCCCTGGCGATCCAGGTGCACCACGCGGTGTGCGACGGGTTCCACGTGGGCCGCATGCTG
AACGAACTGCAGCAGTACTGCGACGAATGGCAGGGCGGCGCGTGATAGGCAGAAAAAATCCCCCCGGTGG
CAATCCGGGGGGTTTTTTTAAATCTTCCGCTGCATAACCCTGCTTCGGGGTCATTATAGCGATTTTTTCG
GTATATCCATCCTTTTTCGCACGATATACAGGATTTTGCCAAAGGGTTCGTGTAGACTTTCCTTGGTGTA
TCCAACGGCGTCAGCCGGGCAGGATAGGTGAAGTAGGCCCACCCGCGAGCGGGTGTTCCTTCTTCACTGT
CCCTTATTCGCACCTGGCGGTGCTCAACGGGAATCCTGCTCTGCGAGGCTGGCCGGCTACCGCCGGCGTA
ACAGATGAGGGCAAGCGGATGGCTGATGAAACCAAGCCAACCAGGAAGGGCAGCCCACCTATCAAGGTGT
ACTGCCTTCCAGACGAACGAAGAGCGATTGAGGAAAAGGCGGCGGCGGCCGGCATGAGCCTGTCGGCCTA
CCTGCTGGCCGTCGGCCAGGGCTACAAAATCACGGGCGTCGTGGACTATGAGCACGTCCGCGAGCTGGCC
CGCATCAATGGCGACCTGGGCCGCCTGGGCGGCCTGCTGAAACTCTGGCTCACCGACGACCCGCGCACGG
CGCGGTTCGGTGATGCCACGATCCTCGCCCTGCTGGCGAAGATCGAAGAGAAGCAGGACGAGCTTGGCAA
GGTCATGATGGGCGTGGTCCGCCCGAGGGCAGAGCCATGACTTTTTTAGCCGCTAAAACGGCCGGGGGGT
GCGCGTGATTGCCAAGCACGTCCCCATGCGCTCCATCAAGAAGAGGCACTTCGAGCTGTAAGTACATCAC
CGACGAGCAAGGCAAGACGATC
Features (pLannotate 1.2.2; 37 found; start..end, strand, type, name):
    600..1169    +  CDS            NrsR: nourseothricin acetyltransferase; Streptomyces noursei nat1; confers resistance to nourseothricin
   1858..3039    -  CDS            Y4CI_SINFN: Protein predicted: Swiss-Prot protein existence level 4. From Sinorhizobium fredii (strain NBRC 101917 / NGR234).
   3036..3103    -  ncRNA          S-element: Accession: RF00490 - S-element
   3146..3190    +  ncRNA          ctRNA p42d: Accession: RF00489 - ctRNA
   5904..6512    +  rep_origin     oriV: origin of replication for the bacterial F plasmid
   6588..6807    +  rep_origin     ori2: secondary origin of replication for the bacterial F plasmid; also known as oriS
   6898..7653    +  CDS            repE: replication initiation protein for the bacterial F plasmid; repE
   7656..7906    +  misc_feature   incC: incC; incompatibility region of the bacterial F plasmid
   8068..8571    +  misc_feature   CEN/ARS: S. cerevisiae CEN6 centromere fused to an autonomously replicating sequence
   8572..8758    +  promoter       HIS3 promoter: S. cerevisiae HIS3
   8759..9421    +  CDS            HIS3: imidazoleglycerol-phosphate dehydratase, required for histidine biosynthesis; S. cerevisiae HIS3; yeast auxotrophic marker
   9611..10786   +  CDS            sopA: partitioning protein for the bacterial F plasmid; sopA
  10786..11757   +  CDS            sopB: partitioning protein for the bacterial F plasmid; sopB
  11830..12303   +  misc_feature   sopC: sopC; centromere-like partitioning region of the bacterial F plasmid
  12403..12549   +  CDS            yuaZ (fragment): YUAZ_ECO57 - Protein predicted: Swiss-Prot protein existence level 4. From Escherichia coli O157:H7.
  12563..12961   -  misc_feature   cos: lambda cos site; allows packaging into phage lambda particles
  12979..13012   +  protein_bind   loxP: Cre-mediated recombination occurs in the 8-bp core sequence (GCATACAT). Cre recombinase
  13066..13165   +  misc_feature   bom (fragment): basis of mobility region from pBR322
  13171..13327   -  CDS            lacZα (fragment): LacZα fragment of β-galactosidase; lacZ fragment
  13330..13348   +  promoter       T7 promoter: promoter for bacteriophage T7 RNA polymerase
  13351..13407   +  misc_feature   MCS: pUC18/19 multiple cloning site
  13472..13494   -  protein_bind   lac operator (fragment): The lac repressor binds to the lac operator to inhibit transcription in E. coli. This inhibition can be relieved by adding lactose or isopropyl-β-D-thiogalactopyranoside (IPTG). lac repressor encoded by lacI
  13498..13528   -  promoter       lac promoter: promoter for the E. coli lac operon
  13543..13564   -  protein_bind   CAP binding site: CAP binding activates transcription in the presence of cAMP. E. coli catabolite activator protein
  13577..13640   -  CDS            lacI (fragment): lac repressor; lacI; The lac repressor binds to the lac operator to inhibit transcription in E. coli. This inhibition can be relieved by adding lactose or isopropyl-β-D-thiogalactopyranoside (IPTG).
  13682..13699   +  promoter       tet promoter (fragment): E. coli promoter for tetracycline efflux protein gene
  13787..14443   -  CDS            cat: CAT_ECOLX - Experimental evidence at protein level: Swiss-Prot protein existence level 1. This enzyme is an effector of chloramphenicol resistance in bacteria. From Escherichia coli. This protein is used as a marker in many commonly used cloning vectors, such as pACYC184.
  14444..14546   -  promoter       cat promoter: promoter of the E. coli cat gene encoding chloramphenicol acetyltransferase
  14662..15006   +  CDS            resD (fragment): REDF_ECOLI - Also known as D. Protein inferred from homology: Swiss-Prot protein existence level 3. Acts as a repressor of transcription and as a site-specific resolvase that cleaves at the RfsF site. From Escherichia coli (strain K12).
  15408..15560   -  CDS            ble (fragment): BLE_KLEPN - Experimental evidence at protein level: Swiss-Prot protein existence level 1. Binding protein with a strong affinity to the bleomycin family of antibiotics. Binds to CL990; an antimitotic-antibiotic compound. From Klebsiella pneumoniae.
  15584..16375   -  CDS            neo: KKA2_KLEPN - Also known as kan, nptII. Experimental evidence at protein level: Swiss-Prot protein existence level 1. Resistance to kanamycin, neomycin, paromomycin, ribostamycin, butirosin and gentamicin B. From Klebsiella pneumoniae.
  16407..16730   -  CDS            tnpA (fragment): TN5P_ECOLX - Also known as tnp. Experimental evidence at protein level: Swiss-Prot protein existence level 1. Mediates transposition of transposon Tn5 by a 'cut and paste' mechanism. First, the monomeric transposase binds the 19 bp inverted DNA repeats flanking the transposon. Then, dimerization of the DNA- bound transposase creates a synaptic DNA complex. After nicking of the first DNA strand, excision of the transposon proceeds through a series of intermediates. The transposase then mediates the insertion of the transposon at a new site by strand transfer. The activity of the wild- type tran
  16848..16869   +  misc_feature   MCS (fragment): pUC18/19 multiple cloning site
  20517..20545   +  promoter       cat promoter (fragment): promoter of the E. coli cat gene encoding chloramphenicol acetyltransferase
  20666..21322   +  CDS            cat: CAT_ECOLX - Experimental evidence at protein level: Swiss-Prot protein existence level 1. This enzyme is an effector of chloramphenicol resistance in bacteria. From Escherichia coli. This protein is used as a marker in many commonly used cloning vectors, such as pACYC184.
  21507..21616   +  oriT           oriT: incP origin of transfer
  21649..22020   +  CDS            traJ: oriT-recognizing protein; traJ
