[The description below was written by a language model from this plasmid's Addgene catalogue record and pLannotate feature annotations shown in this document.]
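Description:
pDEINO1 is a large (about 22 kb) multi-host shuttle plasmid built on the pAGE3.0 backbone. It is designed to be maintained in Deinococcus radiodurans, Escherichia coli, Saccharomyces cerevisiae, Sinorhizobium meliloti and the diatom Phaeodactylum tricornutum, and to be moved between hosts by conjugation. In E. coli it replicates as a low-copy, F-plasmid-type (BAC-like) replicon. The feature table shows ori2/oriS, repE, incC and the sopA/sopB/sopC partitioning system, together with an oriV element that fits the record's note that copy number can be induced with arabinose in a suitable strain. A CEN6/ARS element and a HIS3 cassette with its own promoter provide stable maintenance and auxotrophic selection in yeast. A region annotated with a Sinorhizobium-like predicted protein and the S-element and ctRNA small RNAs probably corresponds to the replicon used in S. meliloti, although the record does not label it as such.

Two parts were added to pAGE3.0. One is a roughly 3.8 kb D. radiodurans origin of replication taken from pRAD1. It is not annotated, but may lie in the large unannotated gap upstream of the second cat gene. The other is a chloramphenicol acetyltransferase gene codon-optimized for D. radiodurans, so the plasmid carries two cat genes. Further markers are neo (kanamycin/neomycin resistance for D. radiodurans, E. coli and S. meliloti) and nourseothricin acetyltransferase for algal selection. An IncP oriT with traJ allows mobilization from a donor that supplies the transfer machinery. Backbone remnants include a lambda cos site, a loxP site, and a T7 promoter and pUC-type multiple cloning site within lacZα/lac promoter fragments. The plasmid serves as a cloning and conjugative delivery platform for genome engineering in D. radiodurans.
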