Addgene plasmid #179472: pDEINO1
Purpose: Multi-host shuttle plasmid for D. radiodurans, E. coli, S. cerevisiae, S. meliloti, and P. tricornutum; contains an oriT for transfer via conjugation
Depositing lab: Bogumil Karas. Depositing organization: University of Western Ontario. Publication: Conjugation-Based Genome Engineering in Deinococcus radiodurans. Brumwell SL, Van Belois KD, Giguere DJ, Edgell DR, Karas BJ. ACS Synth Biol. 2022 Mar 18;11(3):1068-1076. doi: 10.1021/acssynbio.1c00524. Epub 2022 Mar 7. PubMed 35254818.
Backbone
  Vector backbone: pAGE3.0
  Backbone manufacturer: Brumwell et al.
  Backbone size w/o insert (bp): 17515
  Total vector size (bp): 22148
  Modifications to backbone: Addition of D. radiodurans origin of replication and codon-optimized chloramphenicol resistance gene.
  Vector type: Synthetic Biology ; Bacterial and Yeast Cloning
  Selectable markers: HIS3 ; Chloramphenicol - D. radiodurans, E. coli; Neomycin/Kan - D. radiodurans, E. coli, S. meliloti; Nourseothricin (NAT) - algae
Growth in bacteria
  Bacterial resistance: Chloramphenicol, 25 μg/mL
  Growth temperature: 37°C
  Growth strain: Epi300
  Growth instructions: Plasmid can be induced to high copy with arabinose.
  Copy number: Low Copy
Gene/Insert 1
  Gene/Insert name: ori (alt name: D. radiodurans origin of replication)
  Species: D. radiodurans
  Insert size (bp): 3810
Gene/Insert 2
  Gene/Insert name: cat (alt name: Chloramphenicol resistance gene codon-optimized for D. radiodurans)
  Species: Synthetic
  Insert size (bp): 823
Resource information
  A portion of this plasmid was derived from a plasmid made by: Mary Lidstrom's Lab at the University of Washington (D. radiodurans origin of replication was cloned from pRAD1) and Murray Junop's Lab at Western University (D. radiodurans codon-optimized chloramphenicol gene was cloned from pRadDEST-GFP). Reference: Meima, R., & Lidstrom, M. E. (2000). Characterization of the minimal replicon of a cryptic Deinococcus radiodurans SARK plasmid and development of versatile Escherichia coli-D. radiodurans shuttle vectors. Applied and environmental microbiology, 66(9), 3856-3867.
Terms and licenses: Academic/Nonprofit Terms; Industry Terms: Not Available to Industry
How to cite: pDEINO1 was a gift from Bogumil Karas (Addgene plasmid # 179472 ; http://n2t.net/addgene:179472 ; RRID:Addgene_179472)
